Addgene plasmid #228342: pMT2092
Purpose: 2,4-Diacetylphloroglucinol (DAPG)-regulatable EGFP expression
Depositing lab: Jun Ishii. Depositing organization: Kobe University. Publication: Designing strong inducible synthetic promoters in yeasts. Tominaga M, Shima Y, Nozaki K, Ito Y, Someda M, Shoya Y, Hashii N, Obata C, Matsumoto-Kitano M, Suematsu K, Matsukawa T, Hosoya K, Hashiba N, Kondo A, Ishii J. Nat Commun. 2024 Dec 19;15(1):10653. doi: 10.1038/s41467-024-54865-z. PubMed 39702268.
Backbone
  Vector backbone: pUC19
  Vector type: Yeast Expression, Synthetic Biology
  Selectable markers: Neomycin (select with G418)
Growth in bacteria
  Bacterial resistance: Ampicillin, 100 μg/mL
  Growth temperature: 37°C
  Growth strain: DH5alpha
  Copy number: High Copy
Gene/Insert
  Gene/Insert name: EGFP
  Species: Synthetic; Aequorea victoria
  Promoter: 2,4-Diacetylphloroglucinol-regulatable synthetic promoter (KpPhl1.1)
  Cloning method: Ligation Independent Cloning
Terms and licenses: Academic/Nonprofit Terms; Industry Terms: Not Available to Industry
How to cite: pMT2092 was a gift from Jun Ishii (Addgene plasmid # 228342 ; http://n2t.net/addgene:228342 ; RRID:Addgene_228342)
