[The description below was written by a language model from this plasmid's Addgene catalogue record and pLannotate feature annotations shown in this document.]
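Description:
pMT2092 is a 5.9 kb yeast expression plasmid built on a pUC19 backbone, designed to place EGFP under control of a synthetic promoter that responds to 2,4-diacetylphloroglucinol (DAPG). In E. coli it is maintained at high copy through the ColE1/pUC-type origin and selected with ampicillin through the bla (β-lactamase) gene and its native promoter. Residual pUC19 elements, including the lac promoter/operator, the CAP binding site and fragments of lacZα and lacI, are carried over from the backbone. Short hits to bom, rop, Tn7L and the ADH1 promoter are small fragments and probably have no functional role.

The payload is an EGFP coding sequence driven by the promoter recorded as KpPhl1.1. The feature table detects a fragment of the Komagataella phaffii (Pichia pastoris) AOX1 promoter immediately upstream of EGFP. This suggests the synthetic promoter incorporates AOX1-derived core sequence, although its full architecture, including any operator sites, is not annotated. Downstream of EGFP lie a short AOX1 coding remnant and the AOX1 transcription terminator. A neo (nptII) gene on the opposite strand provides G418 selection in yeast, but its promoter and terminator are not identified in the table. No yeast replication origin or centromere is annotated, so the plasmid may be intended for genomic integration, though the record does not say so. No gene for a DAPG-responsive regulator is annotated either, so that component would presumably have to be supplied separately.

The construct serves as a fluorescent reporter for measuring the strength and inducibility of a DAPG-regulated synthetic promoter, as part of work on strong inducible promoters in yeasts.
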