Features (pLannotate 1.2.2; 17 found; start..end, strand, type, name):
     96..200     +  promoter       AmpR promoter: bla
    201..1061    +  CDS            AmpR: β-lactamase; bla; confers resistance to ampicillin, carbenicillin, and related antibiotics
   1232..1820    +  rep_origin     ori: high-copy-number ColE1/pMB1/pBR322/pUC origin of replication
   2003..2095    +  CDS            lacI (fragment): lac repressor; lacI; The lac repressor binds to the lac operator to inhibit transcription in E. coli. This inhibition can be relieved by adding lactose or isopropyl-β-D-thiogalactopyranoside (IPTG).
   2108..2129    +  protein_bind   CAP binding site: CAP binding activates transcription in the presence of cAMP. E. coli catabolite activator protein
   2144..2174    +  promoter       lac promoter: promoter for the E. coli lac operon
   2182..2198    +  protein_bind   lac operator: The lac repressor binds to the lac operator to inhibit transcription in E. coli. This inhibition can be relieved by adding lactose or isopropyl-β-D-thiogalactopyranoside (IPTG). lac repressor encoded by lacI
   2517..2714    +  promoter       AOX1 promoter (fragment): Pichia pastoris AOX1; inducible promoter, regulated by methanol
   2721..3437    +  CDS            EGFP: EGFP is a basic (constitutively fluorescent) green fluorescent protein published in 1996, derived from Aequorea victoria. It is reported to be a rapidly-maturing weak dimer with moderate acid sensitivity.
   3446..3511    +  CDS            AOX1 (fragment): ALOX1_KOMPC - Experimental evidence at protein level: Swiss-Prot protein existence level 1. Major isoform of alcohol oxidase, which catalyzes the oxidation of methanol to formaldehyde and hydrogen peroxide, the first step in the methanol utilization pathway of methylotrophic yeasts. From Komagataella phaffii (strain ATCC 76273 / CBS 7435 / CECT 11047 / NRRL Y-11430 / Wegner 21-1) (Yeast) (Pichia pastoris).
   3515..3761    +  terminator     AOX1 terminator: Pichia pastoris AOX1; transcription terminator for AOX1
   3802..3819    -  promoter       ADH1 promoter (fragment): S. cerevisiae ADH1; promoter for alcohol dehydrogenase 1
   3880..3896    +  mobile_element Tn7L (fragment): mini-Tn7 element (left end of the Tn7 transposon) Tn7
   4413..5204    -  CDS            neo: KKA2_KLEPN - Also known as kan, nptII. Experimental evidence at protein level: Swiss-Prot protein existence level 1. Resistance to kanamycin, neomycin, paromomycin, ribostamycin, butirosin and gentamicin B. From Klebsiella pneumoniae.
   5493..5650    +  CDS            lacZα (fragment): LacZα fragment of β-galactosidase; lacZ fragment
   5656..5755    -  misc_feature   bom (fragment): basis of mobility region from pBR322
   5857..1       -  CDS            rop (fragment) (across the origin): Rop protein, which maintains plasmids at low copy number; rop
>Addgene plasmid #228342 | pMT2092 | addgene full sequence | sequence record 458295 | Addgene NGS Result
GACGAAAGGGCCTCGTGATACGCCTATTTTTATAGGTTAATGTCATGATAATAATGGTTTCTTAGACGTC
AGGTGGCACTTTTCGGGGAAATGTGCGCGGAACCCCTATTTGTTTATTTTTCTAAATACATTCAAATATG
TATCCGCTCATGAGACAATAACCCTGATAAATGCTTCAATAATATTGAAAAAGGAAGAGTATGAGTATTC
AACATTTCCGTGTCGCCCTTATTCCCTTTTTTGCGGCATTTTGCCTTCCTGTTTTTGCTCACCCAGAAAC
GCTGGTGAAAGTAAAAGATGCTGAAGATCAGTTGGGTGCACGAGTGGGTTACATCGAACTGGATCTCAAC
AGCGGTAAGATCCTTGAGAGTTTTCGCCCCGAAGAACGTTTTCCAATGATGAGCACTTTTAAAGTTCTGC
TATGTGGCGCGGTATTATCCCGTATTGACGCCGGGCAAGAGCAACTCGGTCGCCGCATACACTATTCTCA
GAATGACTTGGTTGAGTACTCACCAGTCACAGAAAAGCATCTTACGGATGGCATGACAGTAAGAGAATTA
TGCAGTGCTGCCATAACCATGAGTGATAACACTGCGGCCAACTTACTTCTGACAACGATCGGAGGACCGA
AGGAGCTAACCGCTTTTTTGCACAACATGGGGGATCATGTAACTCGCCTTGATCGTTGGGAACCGGAGCT
GAATGAAGCCATACCAAACGACGAGCGTGACACCACGATGCCTGTAGCAATGGCAACAACGTTGCGCAAA
CTATTAACTGGCGAACTACTTACTCTAGCTTCCCGGCAACAATTAATAGACTGGATGGAGGCGGATAAAG
TTGCAGGACCACTTCTGCGCTCGGCCCTTCCGGCTGGCTGGTTTATTGCTGATAAATCTGGAGCCGGTGA
GCGTGGGTCTCGCGGTATCATTGCAGCACTGGGGCCAGATGGTAAGCCCTCCCGTATCGTAGTTATCTAC
ACGACGGGGAGTCAGGCAACTATGGATGAACGAAATAGACAGATCGCTGAGATAGGTGCCTCACTGATTA
AGCATTGGTAACTGTCAGACCAAGTTTACTCATATATACTTTAGATTGATTTAAAACTTCATTTTTAATT
TAAAAGGATCTAGGTGAAGATCCTTTTTGATAATCTCATGACCAAAATCCCTTAACGTGAGTTTTCGTTC
CACTGAGCGTCAGACCCCGTAGAAAAGATCAAAGGATCTTCTTGAGATCCTTTTTTTCTGCGCGTAATCT
GCTGCTTGCAAACAAAAAAACCACCGCTACCAGCGGTGGTTTGTTTGCCGGATCAAGAGCTACCAACTCT
TTTTCCGAAGGTAACTGGCTTCAGCAGAGCGCAGATACCAAATACTGTTCTTCTAGTGTAGCCGTAGTTA
GGCCACCACTTCAAGAACTCTGTAGCACCGCCTACATACCTCGCTCTGCTAATCCTGTTACCAGTGGCTG
CTGCCAGTGGCGATAAGTCGTGTCTTACCGGGTTGGACTCAAGACGATAGTTACCGGATAAGGCGCAGCG
GTCGGGCTGAACGGGGGGTTCGTGCACACAGCCCAGCTTGGAGCGAACGACCTACACCGAACTGAGATAC
CTACAGCGTGAGCTATGAGAAAGCGCCACGCTTCCCGAAGGGAGAAAGGCGGACAGGTATCCGGTAAGCG
GCAGGGTCGGAACAGGAGAGCGCACGAGGGAGCTTCCAGGGGGAAACGCCTGGTATCTTTATAGTCCTGT
CGGGTTTCGCCACCTCTGACTTGAGCGTCGATTTTTGTGATGCTCGTCAGGGGGGCGGAGCCTATGGAAA
AACGCCAGCAACGCGGCCTTTTTACGGTTCCTGGCCTTTTGCTGGCCTTTTGCTCACATGTTCTTTCCTG
CGTTATCCCCTGATTCTGTGGATAACCGTATTACCGCCTTTGAGTGAGCTGATACCGCTCGCCGCAGCCG
AACGACCGAGCGCAGCGAGTCAGTGAGCGAGGAAGCGGAAGAGCGCCCAATACGCAAACCGCCTCTCCCC
GCGCGTTGGCCGATTCATTAATGCAGCTGGCACGACAGGTTTCCCGACTGGAAAGCGGGCAGTGAGCGCA
ACGCAATTAATGTGAGTTAGCTCACTCATTAGGCACCCCAGGCTTTACACTTTATGCTTCCGGCTCGTAT
GTTGTGTGGAATTGTGAGCGGATAACAATTTCACACAGGAAACAGCTATGACCATGATTACGCCAAGCTT
GCGGCCGCGGATCTATAGCGTTGTTTAGGTCCTCTGGTTGCACTCCTAGTATACCATTCACAATCTTGAC
AACTTTTTCATCACTCTTACTATCCGATTGTTCTAAGTCTTCAATTGAGAGAGTACTGAACGATCTCGTT
GGTTCATCTAGCTCTGGCGCAGCCTCAAATTCCTCAAAAGAGGCATCAGAAAACGAGCCAAACTCTTCAT
CTTCTTTGGCTTTATTTACAAGGATCCTATGTATGATACGAAACGTACCGTATCGTTAAGGTAGCGTCAA
AATTTAACTGTTCTAACCCCTACTTGACAGCAATATATAAACAGAAGGAAGCTGCCCTGTCTTAAACCTT
TTTTTTTATCATCATTATTAGCTTACTTTCATAATTGCGACTGGTTCCAATTGACAAGCTTTTGATTTTA
ACGACTTTTAACGACAACTTGAGAAGATCAAAAAACAACTAATTATTCGAAACGACTAGTATGGTTTCTA
AGGGTGAAGAGTTGTTCACTGGTGTTGTTCCAATCTTGGTTGAGTTGGACGGTGACGTTAACGGACACAA
GTTCTCTGTTTCTGGTGAAGGTGAGGGTGACGCTACTTACGGAAAGTTGACTTTGAAGTTCATCTGTACT
ACTGGTAAGTTGCCAGTTCCATGGCCAACTTTGGTTACTACTTTGACTTACGGTGTTCAGTGTTTCTCCA
GATACCCAGACCACATGAAGCAGCACGATTTCTTCAAGTCTGCTATGCCAGAGGGTTACGTTCAAGAGAG
AACTATCTTCTTCAAGGACGACGGTAACTACAAGACTAGAGCTGAGGTTAAGTTCGAGGGTGACACATTG
GTTAACAGAATCGAGTTGAAGGGTATCGACTTCAAAGAGGACGGAAACATCTTGGGTCACAAGTTGGAGT
ACAACTACAACTCCCACAACGTTTACATCATGGCTGACAAGCAGAAGAACGGTATCAAGGTTAACTTCAA
GATCAGACACAACATCGAGGACGGTTCCGTTCAATTGGCTGACCACTACCAACAGAACACTCCAATTGGT
GACGGTCCAGTTTTGTTGCCAGACAACCACTACTTGTCCACTCAATCCGCTTTGTCCAAGGACCCAAACG
AGAAGAGAGATCACATGGTTTTGTTGGAGTTCGTTACTGCTGCTGGTATCACTTTGGGTATGGACGAGTT
GTACAAGTAACTCGAGCCTTAGACATGACTGTTCCTCAGTTCAAGTTGGGCACTTACGAGAAGACCGGTC
TTGCTAGATTCTAATCAAGAGGATGTCAGAATGCCATTTGCCTGAGAGATGCAGGCTTCATTTTTGATAC
TTTTTTATTTGTAACCTATATAGTATAGGATTTTTTTTGTCATTTTGTTTCTTCTCGTACGAGCTTGCTC
CTGATCAGCCTATCTCGCAGCTGATGAATATCTTGTGGTAGGGGTTTGGGAAAATCATTCGAGTTTGATG
TTTTTCTTGGTATTTCCCACTCCTCTTCAGAGTACAGAAGATTAAGTGAGACGTTCGTTTGTGCAAGCTT
AGATCTTCTAGAGACAATAAGAAGAAAAAAAAAGAAAAGCGGTGGGGGAGGGATTATTAAATAAGGATTA
TGTAACCCCAGGGTACCGTTCTATACATATTTAAGGATTATTTAGGACAATCGATGAAATCGGCATCAAA
CTGGATGGGAGTATAGTGTCCGGATAATCGGATAAATCATCTTGCGAGGAGCCGCTTGGTTGGTTGGTGA
GAGGAGTGAAATATGTGTCTCCTCACCCAAGAATCGCGATATCAGCACCCTGTGGGGGACACTATTGGCC
TCCCTCCCAAACCTTCGATGTGGTAGTGCTTTATTATATTGATTACATTGATTACATAGCTAAACCCTGC
CTGGTTGCAAGTTGAGCTCCGAATTCCAATATTAGTAAAATGCCTGCAAGATAACCTCGGTATGGCGTCC
GACCCCGCTTAATTATTTTAACTCCTTTCCAACGAGGACTTCGTAATTTTTGATTAGGGAGTTGAGAAAC
GGGGGGTCTTGATACCTCCTCGATTTCAGATCCCACCCCCTCTCAGTCCCAAGTGGGACCCCCCTCGGCC
GTGAAATGCGCGCACTTTAGTTTTTTTCGCATGTAAACGCCGGTGTCCGTCATCTAGAGAATTCCCCGCT
CAGAAGAACTCGTCAAGAAGGCGATAGAAGGCGATGCGCTGCGAATCGGGAGCGGCGATACCGTAAAGCA
CGAGGAAGCGGTCAGCCCATTCGCCGCCAAGCTCTTCAGCAATATCACGGGTAGCCAACGCTATGTCCTG
ATAGCGGTCCGCCACACCCAGCCGGCCACAGTCGATGAATCCAGAAAAGCGGCCATTTTCCACCATGATA
TTCGGCAAGCAGGCATCGCCATGGGTCACGACGAGATCCTCGCCGTCGGGCATGCGCGCCTTGAGCCTGG
CGAACAGTTCGGCTGGCGCGAGCCCCTGATGCTCTTCGTCCAGATCATCCTGATCGACAAGACCGGCTTC
CATCCGAGTACGTGCTCGCTCGATGCGATGTTTCGCTTGGTGGTCGAATGGGCAGGTAGCCGGATCAAGC
GTATGCAGCCGCCGCATTGCATCAGCCATGATGGATACTTTCTCGGCAGGAGCAAGGTGAGATGACAGGA
GATCCTGCCCCGGCACTTCGCCCAATAGCAGCCAGTCCCTTCCCGCTTCAGTGACAACGTCGAGCACAGC
TGCGCAAGGAACGCCCGTCGTGGCCAGCCACGATAGCCGCGCTGCCTCGTCCTGCAGTTCATTCAGGGCA
CCGGACAGGTCGGTCTTGACAAAAAGAACCGGGCGCCCCTGCGCTGACAGCCGGAACACGGCGGCATCAG
AGCAGCCGATTGTCTGTTGTGCCCAGTCATAGCCGAATAGCCTCTCCACCCAAGCGGCCGGAGAACCTGC
GTGCAATCCATCTTGTTCAATCATATGGTTTCTATATTATCTTTGTACTAAAGAGCAATTGATAATGTGC
GAGAAAAACTGGTCCTTATATACCGTTTGCAGCACTCCCTCCCGAACTTTACGAAAAGTCGTGCGCCACC
TGATTTTCATCACGCCAAAAACCTACACGTATGACTACTCCGGGCCAGTGTTCACCACGAGCTATATAGT
GTTAATTAATTACCTTATTGGTTAGCTCTGCATGTAAGGGTGGTGTGAGCCGGGAATTGGGTCTACTCTA
GCGTTCAGTAAGGTGATATAAAGCTCTGTAGAATTCACTGGCCGTCGTTTTACAACGTCGTGACTGGGAA
AACCCTGGCGTTACCCAACTTAATCGCCTTGCAGCACATCCCCCTTTCGCCAGCTGGCGTAATAGCGAAG
AGGCCCGCACCGATCGCCCTTCCCAACAGTTGCGCAGCCTGAATGGCGAATGGCGCCTGATGCGGTATTT
TCTCCTTACGCATCTGTGCGGTATTTCACACCGCATATGGTGCACTCTCAGTACAATCTGCTCTGATGCC
GCATAGTTAAGCCAGCCCCGACACCCGCCAACACCCGCTGACGCGCCCTGACGGGCTTGTCTGCTCCCGG
CATCCGCTTACAGACAAGCTGTGACCGTCTCCGGGAGCTGCATGTGTCAGAGGTTTTCACCGTCATCACC
GAAACGCGCGA
